>Addgene plasmid #104077 | Cherry-HA-KCC2 | addgene full sequence | sequence record 199357 | Addgene NGS Result
GGCCTCCGCGCCGGGTTTTGGCGCCTCCCGCGGGCGCCCCCCTCCTCACGGCGAGCGCTGCCACGTCAGA
CGAAGGGCGCAGCGAGCGTCCTGATCCTTCCGCCCGGACGCTCAGGACAGCGGCCCGCTGCTCATAAGAC
TCGGCCTTAGAACCCCAGTATCAGCAGAAGGACATTTTAGGACGGGACTTGGGTGACTCTAGGGCACTGG
TTTTCTTTCCAGAGAGCGGAACAGGCGAGGAAAAGTAGTCCCTTCTCGGCGATTCTGCGGAGGGATCTCC
GTGGGGCGGTGAACGCCGATGATTATATAAGGACGCGCCGGGTGTGGCACAGCTAGTTCCGTCGCAGCCG
GGATTTGGGTCGCGGTTCTTGTTTGTGGATCGCTGTGATCGTCACTTGGTGAGTAGCGGGCTGCTGGGCT
GGCCGGGGCTTTCGTGGCCGCCGGGCCGCTCGGTGGGACGGAAGCGTGTGGAGAGACCGCCAAGGGCTGT
AGTCTGGGTCCGCGAGCAAGGTTGCCCTGAACTGGGGGTTGGGGGGAGCGCAGCAAAATGGCGGCTGTTC
CCGAGTCTTGAATGGAAGACGCTTGTGAGGCGGGCTGTGAGGTCGTTGAAACAAGGTGGGGGGCATGGTG
GGCGGCAAGAACCCAAGGTCTTGAGGCCTTCGCTAATGCGGGAAAGCTCTTATTCGGGTGAGATGGGCTG
GGGCACCATCTGGGGACCCTGACGTGAAGTTTGTCACTGACTGGAGAACTCGGTTTGTCGTCTGTTGCGG
GGGCGGCAGTTATGGCGGTGCCGTTGGGCAGTGCACCCGTACCTTTGGGAGCGCGCGCCCTCGTCGTGTC
GTGACGTCACCCGTTCTGTTGGCTTATAATGCAGGGTGGGGCCACCTGCCGGTAGGTGTGCGGTAGGCTT
TTCTCCGTCGCAGGACGCAGGGTTCGGGCCTAGGGTAGGCTCTCCTGAATCGACAGGCGCCGGACCTCTG
GTGAGGGGAGGGATAAGTGAGGCGTCAGTTTCTTTGGTCGGTTTTATGTACCTATCTTCTTAAGTAGCTG
AAGCTCCGGTTTTGAACTATGCGCTCGGGGTTGGCGAGTGTGTTTTGTGAAGTTTTTTAGGCACCTTTTG
AAATGTAATCATTTGGGTCAATATGTAATTTTCAGTGTTAGACTAGTAAATTGTCCGCTAAATTCTGGCC
GTTTTTGGCTTTTTTGTTAGACGAAGCTTGCTAGCGCTAAGATCTGCCATGGTGAGCAAGGGCGAGGAGG
ATAACATGGCCATCATCAAGGAGTTCATGCGCTTCAAGGTGCACATGGAGGGCTCCGTGAACGGCCACGA
GTTCGAGATCGAGGGCGAGGGCGAGGGCCGCCCCTACGAGGGCACCCAGACCGCCAAGCTGAAGGTGACC
AAGGGTGGCCCCCTGCCCTTCGCCTGGGACATCCTGTCCCCTCAGTTCATGTACGGCTCCAAGGCCTACG
TGAAGCACCCCGCCGACATCCCCGACTACTTGAAGCTGTCCTTCCCCGAGGGCTTCAAGTGGGAGCGCGT
GATGAACTTCGAGGACGGCGGCGTGGTGACCGTGACCCAGGACTCCTCCCTGCAGGACGGCGAGTTCATC
TACAAGGTGAAGCTGCGCGGCACCAACTTCCCCTCCGACGGCCCCGTAATGCAGAAGAAGACCATGGGCT
GGGAGGCCTCCTCCGAGCGGATGTACCCCGAGGACGGCGCCCTGAAGGGCGAGATCAAGCAGAGGCTGAA
GCTGAAGGACGGCGGCCACTACGACGCTGAGGTCAAGACCACCTACAAGGCCAAGAAGCCCGTGCAGCTG
CCCGGCGCCTACAACGTCAACATCAAGTTGGACATCACCTCCCACAACGAGGACTACACCATCGTGGAAC
AGTACGAACGCGCCGAGGGCCGCCACTCCACCGGCGGCATGGACGAGCTGTACAAGCTCAGATCTGCCAT
GTACCCATACGATGTTCCAGATTACGCTTCTCGAGCTCAAGCTTCGGCACGAGGCGAAGGCGGGCAGAGG
GGCGCGGGCGAAGAGGCGCAGCCATCCCGAGCCCGGCGCCGCGCAGCCACCATGCTCAACAACCTGACGG
ACTGCGAGGACGGCGATGGGGGAGCCAACCCGGGTGACGGCAATCCCAAGGAGAGCAGCCCCTTCATCAA
CAGCACGGACACGGAGAAGGGGAGAGAGTATGATGGCAGGAACATGGCCCTGTTTGAGGAGGAGATGGAC
ACCAGCCCCATGGTATCCTCCCTGCTCAGTGGGCTGGCCAACTACACCAACCTGCCTCAGGGAAGCAAAG
AGCACGAAGAAGCAGAAAACAATGAGGGCGGAAAGAAGAAGCCGGTGCAGGCCCCACGCATGGGCACCTT
CATGGGCGTGTACCTCCCGTGCCTGCAGAACATCTTTGGTGTTATCCTCTTTCTGCGGCTCACTTGGGTG
GTGGGAATCGCAGGCATCATGGAGTCCTTCTGCATGGTCTTCATCTGCTGCTCCTGCACGATGCTCACAG
CCATTTCCATGAGCGCAATTGCAACCAATGGTGTTGTGCCTGCTGGTGGCTCCTACTACATGATTTCCAG
GTCTCTGGGCCCGGAGTTTGGGGGCGCCGTGGGCCTCTGCTTCTACCTGGGCACTACCTTTGCTGGGGCT
ATGTACATCCTGGGCACCATCGAGATCCTGCTGGCTTACCTCTTCCCAGCGATGGCCATCTTCAAGGCAG
AAGATGCCAGTGGGGAGGCAGCCGCCATGTTGAATAACATGCGGGTGTATGGCACCTGTGTGCTCACCTG
CATGGCCACCGTAGTCTTTGTGGGCGTCAAGTACGTGAACAAGTTTGCCCTGGTCTTCCTGGGTTGCGTG
ATCCTCTCCATCCTGGCCATCTACGCAGGGGTCATCAAGTCTGCCTTCGATCCACCCAATTTCCCGATTT
GCCTCCTGGGGAACCGCACGCTGTCTCGCCATGGCTTTGATGTCTGTGCCAAGCTGGCTTGGGAAGGAAA
TGAGACAGTGACCACACGGCTCTGGGGCCTATTCTGTTCCTCCCGCCTCCTCAATGCCACCTGTGATGAG
TACTTCACCCGAAACAATGTCACAGAGATCCAGGGCATTCCTGGTGCTGCAAGTGGCCTCATCAAAGAGA
ACCTGTGGAGTTCCTACCTGACCAAGGGGGTGATCGTGGAGAGGCGTGGGATGCCCTCTGTGGGCCTGGC
AGATGGTACCCCCGTTGACATGGACCACCCCTATGTCTTCAGTGATATGACCTCCTACTTCACCCTGCTT
GTTGGCATCTATTTCCCCTCAGTCACAGGGATCATGGCTGGCTCGAACCGGTCCGGAGACCTGCGGGATG
CCCAGAAGTCTATCCCTACTGGAACTATCTTGGCCATTGCTACGACCTCTGCTGTCTACATCAGCTCTGT
TGTTCTGTTCGGAGCCTGCATCGAAGGGGTCGTCCTACGGGACAAGTTTGGGGAAGCTGTGAATGGCAAT
CTGGTGGTGGGCACCCTGGCCTGGCCTTCTCCTTGGGTCATTGTCATAGGCTCTTTCTTCTCTACCTGCG
GAGCTGGACTACAGAGCCTCACAGGGGCCCCACGCCTGCTGCAGGCCATCTCCCGGGATGGCATAGTGCC
CTTCCTGCAGGTCTTTGGCCATGGCAAAGCCAACGGAGAGCCAACCTGGGCGCTGCTGCTGACTGCCTGC
ATCTGTGAGATCGGCATCCTCATCGCCTCCCTGGATGAGGTCGCCCCTATCCTTTCCATGTTCTTCCTGA
TGTGTTACATGTTTGTGAACTTGGCTTGCGCGGTGCAGACACTGCTGAGGACGCCCAACTGGAGGCCACG
CTTCCGATATTACCACTGGACCCTCTCCTTCCTGGGCATGAGCCTCTGCCTGGCCCTGATGTTCATTTGC
TCCTGGTATTATGCGCTGGTAGCTATGCTCATCGCTGGCCTCATCTATAAGTACATCGAGTACCGGGGGG
CAGAGAAGGAGTGGGGGGATGGGATCCGAGGCCTGTCTCTCAGTGCAGCTCGCTATGCTCTCTTGCGTCT
GGAGGAAGGACCCCCGCATACAAAGAACTGGAGGCCCCAGCTACTGGTGCTGGTGCGTGTGGACCAGGAC
CAGAACGTGGTGCACCCGCAGCTGCTGTCCTTGACCTCCCAGCTCAAGGCAGGGAAGGGCCTGACCATTG
TGGGCTCTGTCCTTGAGGGCACCTTTCTGGACAACCACCCTCAGGCTCAGCGGGCAGAGGAGTCTATCCG
GCGCCTGATGGAGGCTGAGAAGGTGAAGGGCTTCTGCCAGGTAGTGATCTCCTCCAACCTGCGTGACGGT
GTGTCCCACCTGATCCAATCCGGGGGCCTCGGGGGCCTGCAACACAACACTGTGCTAGTGGGCTGGCCTC
GCAACTGGCGACAGAAGGAGGATCATCAGACATGGAGGAACTTCATCGAACTCGTCCGGGAAACTACAGC
TGGCCACCTCGCCCTGCTGGTCACCAAGAATGTTTCCATGTTCCCCGGGAACCCTGAGCGTTTCTCTGAG
GGCAGCATTGACGTGTGGTGGATCGTGCACGACGGGGGCATGCTCATGCTGTTGCCCTTCCTCCTGCGTC
ACCACAAGGTCTGGAGGAAATGCAAAATGCGGATCTTCACCGTGGCGCAGATGGATGACAACAGCATTCA
GATGAAGAAAGACCTGACCACGTTTCTGTACCACTTACGAATTACTGCAGAGGTGGAAGTCGTGGAGATG
CACGAGAGCGACATCTCAGCATACACCTACGAGAAGACATTGGTAATGGAACAACGTTCTCAGATCCTCA
AACAGATGCACCTCACCAAGAACGAGCGGGAACGGGAGATCCAGAGCATCACAGATGAATCTCGGGGCTC
CATTCGGAGGAAGAATCCAGCCAACACTCGGCTCCGCCTCAATGTTCCCGAAGAGACAGCTTGTGACAAC
GAGGAGAAGCCAGAAGAGGAGGTGCAGCTGATCCATGACCAGAGTGCTCCCAGCTGCCCTAGCAGCTCGC
CGTCTCCAGGGGAGGAGCCTGAGGGGGAGGGGGAGACAGACCCAGAGAAGGTGCATCTCACCTGGACCAA
GGATAAGTCAGCGGCTCAGAAGAACAAAGGCCCCAGTCCCGTCTCCTCGGAGGGGATCAAGGACTTCTTC
AGCATGAAGCCGGAGTGGGAAAACTTGAACCAGTCCAACGTGCGGCGCATGCACACAGCTGTGCGGCTGA
ACGAGGTCATCGTGAATAAATCCCGGGATGCCAAGTTGGTGTTGCTCAACATGCCCGGGCCTCCCCGCAA
CCGCAATGGAGATGAAAACTACATGGAGTTCCTGGAGGTCCTCACTGAGCAACTGGACCGGGTGATGCTG
GTCCGCGGTGGTGGCCGAGAGGTCATCACCATCTACTCCTGAATTCTGCAGTCGACGGTACCGCGGGCCC
GGGATCCACCGGATCTAGATAACTGATCATAATCAGCCATACCACATTTGTAGAGGTTTTACTTGCTTTA
AAAAACCTCCCACACCTCCCCCTGAACCTGAAACATAAAATGAATGCAATTGTTGTTGTTAACTTGTTTA
TTGCAGCTTATAATGGTTACAAATAAAGCAATAGCATCACAAATTTCACAAATAAAGCATTTTTTTCACT
GCATTCTAGTTGTGGTTTGTCCAAACTCATCAATGTATCTTAACGCGTAAATTGTAAGCGTTAATATTTT
GTTAAAATTCGCGTTAAATTTTTGTTAAATCAGCTCATTTTTTAACCAATAGGCCGAAATCGGCAAAATC
CCTTATAAATCAAAAGAATAGACCGAGATAGGGT
[37 nt withheld, positions 5845-5881]
AAAGAACGTGGACTCCAACGTCAAAGG
[49 nt withheld, positions 5909-5957]
T
[91 nt withheld, positions 5959-6049]
G
[124 nt withheld, positions 6051-6174]
CAGGTGGCACTTTTCGGGGAAATGTGCGCGGAACCCCTATTTGTTTATTTTTCTAAATACATTCAAATAT
GTATCCGCTCATGAGACAATAACCCTGATAAATGCTTCAATAATATTGAAAAAGGAAGAGTCCTGAGGCG
GAAAGAACCAGCTGTGGAATGTGTGTCAGTTAGGGTGTGGAAAGTCCCCAGGCTCCCCAGCAGGCAGAAG
TATGCAAAGCATGCATCTCAATTAGTCAGCAACCAGGTGTGGAAAGTCCCCAGGCTCCCCAGCAGGCAGA
AGTATGCAAAGCATGCATCTCAATTAGTCAGCAACCATAGTCCCGCCCCTAACTCCGCCCATCCCGCCCC
TAACTCCGCCCAGTTCCGCCCATTCTCCGCCCCATGGCTGACTAATTTTTTTTATTTATGCAGAGGCCGA
GGCCGCCTCGGCCTCTGAGCTATTCCAGAAGTAGTGAGGAGGCTTTTTTGGAGGCCTAGGCTTTTGCAAA
GATCGATCAAGAGACAGGATGAGGATCGTTTCGCATGATTGAACAAGATGGATTGCACGCAGGTTCTCCG
GCCGCTTGGGTGGAGAGGCTATTCGGCTATGACTGGGCACAACAGACAATCGGCTGCTCTGATGCCGCCG
TGTTCCGGCTGTCAGCGCAGGGGCGCCCGGTTCTTTTTGTCAAGACCGACCTGTCCGGTGCCCTGAATGA
ACTGCAAGACGAGGCAGCGCGGCTATCGTGGCTGGCCACGACGGGCGTTCCTTGCGCAGCTGTGCTCGAC
GTTGTCACTGAAGCGGGAAGGGACTGGCTGCTATTGGGCGAAGTGCCGGGGCAGGATCTCCTGTCATCTC
ACCTTGCTCCTGCCGAGAAAGTATCCATCATGGCTGATGCAATGCGGCGGCTGCATACGCTTGATCCGGC
TACCTGCCCATTCGACCACCAAGCGAAACATCGCATCGAGCGAGCACGTACTCGGATGGAAGCCGGTCTT
GTCGATCAGGATGATCTGGACGAAGAGCATCAGGGGCTCGCGCCAGCCGAACTGTTCGCCAGGCTCAAGG
CGAGCATGCCCGACGGCGAGGATCTCGTCGTGACCCATGGCGATGCCTGCTTGCCGAATATCATGGTGGA
AAATGGCCGCTTTTCTGGATTCATCGACTGTGGCCGGCTGGGTGTGGCGGACCGCTATCAGGACATAGCG
TTGGCTACCCGTGATATTGCTGAAGAGCTTGGCGGCGAATGGGCTGACCGCTTCCTCGTGCTTTACGGTA
TCGCCGCTCCCGATTCGCAGCGCATCGCCTTCTATCGCCTTCTTGACGAGTTCTTCTGAGCGGGACTCTG
GGGTTCGAAATGACCGACCAAGCGACGCCCAACCTGCCATCACGAGATTTCGATTCCACCGCCGCCTTCT
ATGAAAGGTTGGGCTTCGGAATCGTTTTCCGGGACGCCGGCTGGATGATCCTCCAGCGCGGGGATCTCAT
GCTGGAGTTCTTCGCCCACCCTAGGGGGAGGCTAACTGAAACACGGAAGGAGACAATACCGGAAGGAACC
CGCGCTATGACGGCAATAAAAAGACAGAATAAAACGCACGGTGTTGGGTCGTTTGTTCATAAACGCGGGG
TTCGGTCCCAGGGCTGGCACTCTGTCGATACCCCACCGAGACCCCATTGGGGCCAATACGCCCGCGTTTC
TTCCTTTTCCCCACCCCACCCCCCAAGTTCGGGTGAAGGCCCAGGGCTCGCAGCCAACGTCGGGGCGGCA
GGCCCTGCCATAGCCTCAGGTTACTCATATATACTTTAGATTGATTTAAAACTTCATTTTTAATTTAAAA
GGATCTAGGTGAAGATCCTTTTTGATAATCTCATGACCAAAATCCCTTAACGTGAGTTTTCGTTCCACTG
AGCGTCAGACCCCGTAGAAAAGATCAAAGGATCTTCTTGAGATCCTTTTTTTCTGCGCGTAATCTGCTGC
TTGCAAACAAAAAAACCACCGCTACCAGCGGTGGTTTGTTTGCCGGATCAAGAGCTACCAACTCTTTTTC
CGAAGGTAACTGGCTTCAGCAGAGCGCAGATACCAAATACTGTTCTTCTAGTGTAGCCGTAGTTAGGCCA
CCACTTCAAGAACTCTGTAGCACCGCCTACATACCTCGCTCTGCTAATCCTGTTACCAGTGGCTGCTGCC
AGTGGCGATAAGTCGTGTCTTACCGGGTTGGACTCAAGACGATAGTTACCGGATAAGGCGCAGCGGTCGG
GCTGAACGGGGGGTTCGTGCACACAGCCCAGCTTGGAGCGAACGACCTACACCGAACTGAGATACCTACA
GCGTGAGCTATGAGAAAGCGCCACGCTTCCCGAAGGGAGAAAGGCGGACAGGTATCCGGTAAGCGGCAGG
GTCGGAACAGGAGAGCGCACGAGGGAGCTTCCAGGGGGAAACGCCTGGTATCTTTATAGTCCTGTCGGGT
TTCGCCACCTCTGACTTGAGCGTCGATTTTTGTGATGCTCGTCAGGGGGGCGGAGCCTATGGAAAAACGC
CAGCAACGCGGCCTTTTTACGGTTCCTGGCCTTTTGCTGGCCTTTTGCTCACATGTTCTTTCCTGCGTTA
TCCCCTGATTCTGTGGATAACCGTATTACCGCCATGCATTAGTTATTACCGGGATCT
Features (pLannotate 1.2.2; 16 found; start..end, strand, type, name):
      1..1212    +  promoter       UbC promoter: human ubiquitin C promoter
   1239..1946    +  CDS            mCherry: mCherry is a basic (constitutively fluorescent) red fluorescent protein published in 2004, derived from Discosoma sp.. It is reported to be a very rapidly-maturing monomer with low acid sensitivity.
   1962..1989    +  CDS            3xHA (fragment): three tandem HA epitope tags
   1989..2006    +  misc_feature   MCS (fragment): multiple cloning site
   2133..5429    +  CDS            Slc12a5: S12A5_RAT - Also known as Kcc2. Experimental evidence at protein level: Swiss-Prot protein existence level 1. Mediates electroneutral potassium-chloride cotransport in mature neurons and is required for neuronal Cl(-) homeostasis. As major extruder of intracellular chloride, it establishes the low neuronal Cl(-) levels required for chloride influx after binding of GABA-A and glycine to their receptors, with subsequent hyperpolarization and neuronal inhibition (PubMed:9930699). Involved in the regulation of dendritic spine formation and maturation (PubMed:22345354). From Rattus norvegicus (Rat)
   5431..5467    +  misc_feature   MCS (fragment): multiple cloning site
   5484..5568    +  CDS            large T antigen (fragment): large T antigen from SV40 (simian virus 40)
   5591..5712    +  polyA_signal   SV40 poly(A) signal: SV40 polyadenylation signal
   5746..6174    -  rep_origin     f1 ori (sequence partly withheld): f1 bacteriophage origin of replication; arrow indicates direction of (+) strand synthesis
   6201..6305    +  promoter       AmpR promoter: bla
   6307..6664    +  promoter       SV40 promoter: SV40 enhancer and early promoter
   6699..7493    +  CDS            NeoR/KanR: aminoglycoside phosphotransferase from Tn5; aph(3')-II (or nptII); confers resistance to neomycin, kanamycin, and G418 (Geneticin®)
   7514..7666    +  CDS            ble (fragment): BLE_KLEPN - Experimental evidence at protein level: Swiss-Prot protein existence level 1. Binding protein with a strong affinity to the bleomycin family of antibiotics. Binds to CL990; an antimitotic-antibiotic compound. From Klebsiella pneumoniae.
   7725..7772    +  polyA_signal   HSV TK poly(A) signal: herpes simplex virus thymidine kinase polyadenylation signal (Cole and Stacy, 1985)
   7863..7879    -  polyA_signal   bGH poly(A) signal (fragment): bovine growth hormone polyadenylation signal
   8101..8689    +  rep_origin     ori: high-copy-number ColE1/pMB1/pBR322/pUC origin of replication
