[The description below was written by a language model from this plasmid's Addgene catalogue record and pLannotate feature annotations shown in this document.]
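Description:
Cherry-HA-KCC2 is a mammalian expression plasmid built on the Clontech pmCherry-C1 backbone, in which the original CMV promoter has been replaced by the human ubiquitin C (UbC) promoter. It is propagated in E. coli from a high-copy ColE1/pUC-type origin under kanamycin selection. Resistance comes from the Tn5 NeoR/KanR aminoglycoside phosphotransferase gene. That gene is preceded by both a bacterial (bla) promoter and the SV40 enhancer/early promoter and is followed by an HSV TK polyadenylation signal, an arrangement that can also confer G418 resistance in mammalian cells. An f1 phage origin is also present. The sequenced record is 8,821 nt long.

The payload is a single UbC-driven open reading frame encoding mCherry, followed by an HA epitope and a short remnant of the multiple cloning site, then the rat potassium-chloride cotransporter KCC2 (Slc12a5, b isoform), and ending at the SV40 poly(A) signal. The annotation tool labelled the HA epitope as a fragment of a 3xHA tag. The red fluorescent protein and the HA tag therefore sit at the N-terminus of the transporter. The KCC2 coding sequence carries a silent A3267G change that removes an internal EcoRI site, and EcoRI is recorded as the 3′ cloning site; the 5′ site is not recorded. Short annotated fragments of SV40 large T antigen, ble and the bGH poly(A) signal appear to be backbone remnants rather than functional elements.

KCC2 is the main neuronal chloride extruder and sets the low intracellular chloride level needed for hyperpolarizing GABA-A and glycine receptor responses. The stated purpose of the construct is to visualize KCC2 expression and localization, with the HA epitope available for antibody-based detection. The associated publication concerns impaired KCC2 function in human idiopathic generalized epilepsy.
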