Addgene plasmid #104077: Cherry-HA-KCC2
Purpose: To visualize the expression and localization of potassium-chloride cotransporter type 2 (KCC2)
Depositing lab: Igor Medyna. Depositing organization: INSERM U901, INSTITUT DE NEUROBIOLOGIE DE LA MEDITERRANEE (INMED). Publication: Genetically encoded impairment of neuronal KCC2 cotransporter function in human idiopathic generalized epilepsy. Kahle KT, Merner ND, Friedel P, Silayeva L, Liang B, Khanna A, Shang Y, Lachance-Touchette P, Bourassa C, Levert A, Dion PA, Walcott B, Spiegelman D, Dionne-Laporte A, Hodgkinson A, Awadalla P, Nikbakht H, Majewski J, Cossette P, Deeb TZ, Moss SJ, Medina I, Rouleau GA. EMBO Rep. 2014 Jul;15(7):766-74. doi: 10.15252/embr.201438840. Epub 2014 Jun 13. PubMed 24928908.
Backbone
  Vector backbone: pmCherry-C1
  Backbone manufacturer: Clontech
  Backbone size w/o insert (bp): 4731
  Modifications to backbone: CMV promoter replaced by UbC promoter
  Vector type: Mammalian Expression
Growth in bacteria
  Bacterial resistance: Kanamycin, 50 μg/mL
  Growth temperature: 37°C
  Growth strain: DH5alpha
  Copy number: High Copy
Gene/Insert
  Gene/Insert name: KCC2 (b isoform) (alt name: Slc12a5)
  Species: R. norvegicus (rat)
  Insert size (bp): 3350
  Mutation: EcoR1 site in rat KCC2 was removed by silent mutation, A3267G in rat coding sequence
  Entrez Gene: Slc12a5 (a.k.a. Kcc2)
  Promoter: UbC
  Tag / fusion protein: mCherry-HA tag (N terminal on backbone)
  Cloning method: Restriction Enzyme; 5′ cloning site unknown (unknown if destroyed); 3′ cloning site Eco R1 (unknown if destroyed)
  Sequencing primers: 5′ unknown
Terms and licenses: Academic/Nonprofit Terms; Industry Terms: Not Available to Industry
How to cite: Cherry-HA-KCC2 was a gift from Igor Medyna (Addgene plasmid # 104077 ; http://n2t.net/addgene:104077 ; RRID:Addgene_104077)
